Addgene plasmid #96922: pXPR_501
Purpose: (Empty Backbone) for CRISPRa, lentiviral expression of gRNA scaffold using activator VP64
Depositing lab: John Doench & David Root. Depositing organization: Broad Institute. Publication: Optimized libraries for CRISPR-Cas9 genetic screens with multiple modalities. Sanson KR, Hanna RE, Hegde M, Donovan KF, Strand C, Sullender ME, Vaimberg EW, Goodale A, Root DE, Piccioni F, Doench JG. Nat Commun. 2018 Dec 21;9(1):5416. doi: 10.1038/s41467-018-07901-8. PubMed 30575746.
Backbone
  Vector backbone: pXPR
  Vector type: Mammalian Expression, Lentiviral
  Selectable markers: Puromycin
Growth in bacteria
  Bacterial resistance: Ampicillin, 100 μg/mL
  Growth temperature: 37°C
  Growth strain: NEB Stable
  Copy number: Unknown
Gene/Insert
  Gene/Insert name: None
Terms and licenses: Academic/Nonprofit Terms; Industry Terms: Not Available to Industry
Depositor comments: Please visit https://www.biorxiv.org/content/early/2018/06/27/356626 for bioRxiv preprint.
How to cite: pXPR_501 was a gift from John Doench & David Root (Addgene plasmid # 96922 ; http://n2t.net/addgene:96922 ; RRID:Addgene_96922)
