[The description below was written by a language model from this plasmid's Addgene catalogue record and the feature table of its GenBank file.]
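Description:
pXPR_501 is a 7,920 bp third-generation-style, self-inactivating lentiviral guide RNA vector built on the pXPR backbone and supplied as an empty backbone for CRISPR activation (CRISPRa). In bacteria it is maintained through a high-copy ColE1/pUC-type origin and selected with ampicillin via the bla gene. An f1 origin, an SV40 origin and flanking lac, T7 and T3 promoter remnants are also carried in the plasmid backbone. The viral portion starts with an RSV enhancer/promoter fused to a truncated HIV-1 5' LTR, which drives genomic RNA production in packaging cells. It is followed by the Psi packaging signal, the Rev response element for nuclear export, a cPPT/CTS element that aids nuclear import of the provirus, and a Delta-U3 3' LTR with a downstream SV40 polyadenylation signal.

Two expression units sit between the LTRs. A human U6 RNA polymerase III promoter is positioned to transcribe the guide RNA. No spacer is inserted, and the scaffold named in the stated purpose is not annotated as a separate feature in the table. Downstream, a human PGK promoter drives an open reading frame whose annotated parts are an SV40 nuclear localization signal, the VP64 activation domain (four copies of the minimal VP16 activator), a T2A peptide and puromycin N-acetyltransferase. The activator module and the puromycin marker are therefore made from one transcript as separate polypeptides. The region between the PGK promoter and the NLS, which includes a Gateway attB2 site, is otherwise unannotated, so the record does not say what VP64 is fused to or how it is recruited to the guide. No Cas9 or dCas9 coding sequence is annotated, implying that it must be provided separately. The associated publication concerns optimized libraries for CRISPR-Cas9 genetic screens across several modalities, consistent with use as a CRISPRa guide or library cloning vector in transduced mammalian cells.
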