LOCUS       Exported 7920 bp ds-DNA circular SYN 12-MAY-2021
DEFINITION  for CRISPRa, lentiviral expression of gRNA scaffold using activator
            VP64.
ACCESSION   .
VERSION     .
KEYWORDS    pXPR_501
SOURCE      synthetic DNA construct
  ORGANISM  synthetic DNA construct
REFERENCE   1 (bases 1 to 7920)
  AUTHORS   Sanson KR, Hanna RE, Hegde M, Donovan KF, Strand C, Sullender ME,
            Vaimberg EW, Goodale A, Root DE, Piccioni F, Doench JG
  TITLE     Optimized libraries for CRISPR-Cas9 genetic screens with multiple
            modalities.
  JOURNAL   Nat Commun. 2018 Dec 21;9(1):5416. doi: 10.1038/s41467-018-07901-8.
  PUBMED    30575746
REFERENCE   2 (bases 1 to 7920)
  AUTHORS   .
  TITLE     Direct Submission
  JOURNAL   Exported May 12, 2021 from SnapGene Server 1.1.58
            http://www.snapgene.com
FEATURES             Location/Qualifiers
     source          1..7920
                     /organism="synthetic DNA construct"
                     /mol_type="other DNA"
     promoter        5..231
                     /label=RSV promoter
                     /note="Rous sarcoma virus enhancer/promoter"
     LTR             232..412
                     /label=5' LTR (truncated)
                     /note="truncated 5' long terminal repeat (LTR) from HIV-1"
     misc_feature    459..584
                     /label=HIV-1 Psi
                     /note="packaging signal of human immunodeficiency virus
                     type 1"
     misc_feature    1077..1310
                     /label=RRE
                     /note="The Rev response element (RRE) of HIV-1 allows for
                     Rev-dependent mRNA export from the nucleus to the
                     cytoplasm."
     CDS             1495..1539
                     /codon_start=1
                     /product="antigenic peptide corresponding to amino acids
                     655 to 669 of the HIV envelope protein gp41 (Lutje Hulsik
                     et al., 2013)"
                     /label=gp41 peptide
                     /note="recognized by the 2H10 single-chain llama nanobody"
                     /translation="KNEQELLELDKWASL"
     promoter        1717..1957
                     /label=U6 promoter
                     /note="RNA polymerase III promoter for human U6 snRNA"
     primer_bind     1717..1737
                     /label=hU6-F
                     /note="Human U6 promoter, forward primer"
     primer_bind     1888..1907
                     /label=LKO.1 5'
                     /note="Human U6 promoter, forward primer"
     misc_feature    2239..2356
                     /label=cPPT/CTS
                     /note="central polypurine tract and central termination
                     sequence of HIV-1"
     promoter        2415..2915
                     /label=hPGK promoter
                     /note="human phosphoglycerate kinase 1 promoter"
     primer_bind     2834..2852
                     /label=hPGK-F
                     /note="Human PGK promoter, forward primer"
     protein_bind    complement(3380..3404)
                     /gene="mutant version of attB"
                     /label=attB2
                     /bound_moiety="BP Clonase(TM)"
                     /note="recombination site for the Gateway(R) BP reaction"
     CDS             3454..3474
                     /codon_start=1
                     /product="nuclear localization signal of SV40 (simian virus
                     40) large T antigen"
                     /label=SV40 NLS
                     /translation="PKKKRKV"
     CDS             3499..3648
                     /codon_start=1
                     /product="tetrameric repeat of the minimal activation
                     domain of herpes simplex virus VP16 (Beerli et al., 1998)"
                     /label=VP64
                     /translation="DALDDFDLDMLGSDALDDFDLDMLGSDALDDFDLDMLGSDALDDF
                     DLDML"
     CDS             3670..3723
                     /codon_start=1
                     /product="2A peptide from Thosea asigna virus capsid
                     protein"
                     /label=T2A
                     /note="Eukaryotic ribosomes fail to insert a peptide bond
                     between the Gly and Pro residues, yielding separate
                     polypeptides."
                     /translation="EGRGSLLTCGDVEENPGP"
     CDS             3751..4347
                     /codon_start=1
                     /gene="pac from Streptomyces alboniger"
                     /product="puromycin N-acetyltransferase"
                     /label=PuroR
                     /note="confers resistance to puromycin"
                     /translation="MTEYKPTVRLATRDDVPRAVRTLAAAFADYPATRHTVDPDRHIER
                     VTELQELFLTRVGLDIGKVWVADDGAAVAVWTTPESVEAGAVFAEIGPRMAELSGSRLA
                     AQQQMEGLLAPHRPKEPAWFLATVGVSPDHQGKGLGSAVVLPGVEAAERAGVPAFLETS
                     APRNLPFYERLGFTVTADVEVPEGPRTWCMTRKPGA"
     primer_bind     complement(3751..3770)
                     /label=Puro-R
                     /note="Puromycin resistance gene, reverse primer. Also
                     called puro-variant-R"
     primer_bind     4247..4267
                     /label=Puro-F
                     /note="Puromycin resistance gene, forward primer"
     LTR             4437..4670
                     /label=3' LTR (Delta-U3)
                     /note="self-inactivating 3' long terminal repeat (LTR) from
                     HIV-1"
     polyA_signal    4748..4869
                     /label=SV40 poly(A) signal
                     /note="SV40 polyadenylation signal"
     primer_bind     complement(4785..4804)
                     /label=SV40pA-R
                     /note="SV40 polyA, reverse primer"
     primer_bind     4839..4858
                     /label=EBV-rev
                     /note="SV40 polyA terminator, reverse primer"
     rep_origin      4909..5044
                     /label=SV40 ori
                     /note="SV40 origin of replication"
     primer_bind     4971..4990
                     /label=SV40pro-F
                     /note="SV40 promoter/origin, forward primer"
     primer_bind     complement(5064..5083)
                     /label=T7
                     /note="T7 promoter, forward primer"
     promoter        complement(5065..5083)
                     /label=T7 promoter
                     /note="promoter for bacteriophage T7 RNA polymerase"
     primer_bind     complement(5093..5110)
                     /label=M13 Forward
                     /note="In lacZ gene. Also called M13-F20 or M13 (-21)
                     Forward"
     primer_bind     complement(5093..5109)
                     /label=M13 fwd
                     /note="common sequencing primer, one of multiple similar
                     variants"
     primer_bind     complement(5102..5124)
                     /label=M13/pUC Forward
                     /note="In lacZ gene"
     rep_origin      5251..5706
                     /direction=RIGHT
                     /label=f1 ori
                     /note="f1 bacteriophage origin of replication; arrow
                     indicates direction of (+) strand synthesis"
     primer_bind     complement(5338..5357)
                     /label=F1ori-R
                     /note="F1 origin, reverse primer"
     primer_bind     5548..5569
                     /label=F1ori-F
                     /note="F1 origin, forward primer"
     promoter        5732..5836
                     /gene="bla"
                     /label=AmpR promoter
     CDS             5837..6697
                     /codon_start=1
                     /gene="bla"
                     /product="beta-lactamase"
                     /label=AmpR
                     /note="confers resistance to ampicillin, carbenicillin, and
                     related antibiotics"
                     /translation="MSIQHFRVALIPFFAAFCLPVFAHPETLVKVKDAEDQLGARVGYI
                     ELDLNSGKILESFRPEERFPMMSTFKVLLCGAVLSRIDAGQEQLGRRIHYSQNDLVEYS
                     PVTEKHLTDGMTVRELCSAAITMSDNTAANLLLTTIGGPKELTAFLHNMGDHVTRLDRW
                     EPELNEAIPNDERDTTMPVAMATTLRKLLTGELLTLASRQQLIDWMEADKVAGPLLRSA
                     LPAGWFIADKSGAGERGSRGIIAALGPDGKPSRIVVIYTTGSQATMDERNRQIAEIGAS
                     LIKHW"
     primer_bind     complement(6055..6074)
                     /label=Amp-R
                     /note="Ampicillin resistance gene, reverse primer"
     rep_origin      6868..7456
                     /direction=RIGHT
                     /label=ori
                     /note="high-copy-number ColE1/pMB1/pBR322/pUC origin of
                     replication"
     primer_bind     7357..7376
                     /label=pBR322ori-F
                     /note="pBR322 origin, forward primer"
     primer_bind     7610..7627
                     /label=L4440
                     /note="L4440 vector, forward primer"
     protein_bind    7744..7765
                     /label=CAP binding site
                     /bound_moiety="E. coli catabolite activator protein"
                     /note="CAP binding activates transcription in the presence
                     of cAMP."
     promoter        7780..7810
                     /label=lac promoter
                     /note="promoter for the E. coli lac operon"
     protein_bind    7818..7834
                     /label=lac operator
                     /bound_moiety="lac repressor encoded by lacI"
                     /note="The lac repressor binds to the lac operator to
                     inhibit transcription in E. coli. This inhibition can be
                     relieved by adding lactose or
                     isopropyl-beta-D-thiogalactopyranoside (IPTG)."
     primer_bind     7823..7845
                     /label=M13/pUC Reverse
                     /note="In lacZ gene"
     primer_bind     7842..7858
                     /label=M13 rev
                     /note="common sequencing primer, one of multiple similar
                     variants"
     primer_bind     7842..7858
                     /label=M13 Reverse
                     /note="In lacZ gene. Also called M13-rev"
     primer_bind     7877..7897
                     /label=T3
                     /note="T3 promoter, forward primer"
     promoter        7879..7897
                     /label=T3 promoter
                     /note="promoter for bacteriophage T3 RNA polymerase"
ORIGIN
        1 ttaatgtagt cttatgcaat actcttgtag tcttgcaaca tggtaacgat gagttagcaa
       61 catgccttac aaggagagaa aaagcaccgt gcatgccgat tggtggaagt aaggtggtac
      121 gatcgtgcct tattaggaag gcaacagacg ggtctgacat ggattggacg aaccactgaa
      181 ttgccgcatt gcagagatat tgtatttaag tgcctagctc gatacataaa cgggtctctc
      241 tggttagacc agatctgagc ctgggagctc tctggctaac tagggaaccc actgcttaag
      301 cctcaataaa gcttgccttg agtgcttcaa gtagtgtgtg cccgtctgtt gtgtgactct
      361 ggtaactaga gatccctcag acccttttag tcagtgtgga aaatctctag cagtggcgcc
      421 cgaacaggga cttgaaagcg aaagggaaac cagaggagct ctctcgacgc aggactcggc
      481 ttgctgaagc gcgcacggca agaggcgagg ggcggcgact ggtgagtacg ccaaaaattt
      541 tgactagcgg aggctagaag gagagagatg ggtgcgagag cgtcagtatt aagcggggga
      601 gaattagatc gcgatgggaa aaaattcggt taaggccagg gggaaagaaa aaatataaat
      661 taaaacatat agtatgggca agcagggagc tagaacgatt cgcagttaat cctggcctgt
      721 tagaaacatc agaaggctgt agacaaatac tgggacagct acaaccatcc cttcagacag
      781 gatcagaaga acttagatca ttatataata cagtagcaac cctctattgt gtgcatcaaa
      841 ggatagagat aaaagacacc aaggaagctt tagacaagat agaggaagag caaaacaaaa
      901 gtaagaccac cgcacagcaa gcggccgctg atcttcagac ctggaggagg agatatgagg
      961 gacaattgga gaagtgaatt atataaatat aaagtagtaa aaattgaacc attaggagta
     1021 gcacccacca aggcaaagag aagagtggtg cagagagaaa aaagagcagt gggaatagga
     1081 gctttgttcc ttgggttctt gggagcagca ggaagcacta tgggcgcagc gtcaatgacg
     1141 ctgacggtac aggccagaca attattgtct ggtatagtgc agcagcagaa caatttgctg
     1201 agggctattg aggcgcaaca gcatctgttg caactcacag tctggggcat caagcagctc
     1261 caggcaagaa tcctggctgt ggaaagatac ctaaaggatc aacagctcct ggggatttgg
     1321 ggttgctctg gaaaactcat ttgcaccact gctgtgcctt ggaatgctag ttggagtaat
     1381 aaatctctgg aacagatttg gaatcacacg acctggatgg agtgggacag agaaattaac
     1441 aattacacaa gcttaataca ctccttaatt gaagaatcgc aaaaccagca agaaaagaat
     1501 gaacaagaat tattggaatt agataaatgg gcaagtttgt ggaattggtt taacataaca
     1561 aattggctgt ggtatataaa attattcata atgatagtag gaggcttggt aggtttaaga
     1621 atagtttttg ctgtactttc tatagtgaat agagttaggc agggatattc accattatcg
     1681 tttcagaccc acctcccaac cccgagggga cccagagagg gcctatttcc catgattcct
     1741 tcatatttgc atatacgata caaggctgtt agagagataa ttagaattaa tttgactgta
     1801 aacacaaaga tattagtaca aaatacgtga cgtagaaagt aataatttct tgggtagttt
     1861 gcagttttaa aattatgttt taaaatggac tatcatatgc ttaccgtaac ttgaaagtat
     1921 ttcgatttct tggctttata tatcttgtgg aaaggacgaa acaccggaga cgaccggttt
     1981 tttgcgtctc tgtttaagag ctatgctgcg aatacgaggg agcagacgat atggcgtcgc
     2041 tcctctccac gagagcatat gggctccgtg gtctcgtaca ccatcagggt acgtatcaga
     2101 caccatcagg gtctgctcgt attcgcagca tagcaagttt aaataaggct agtccgttat
     2161 caacttgaaa aagtggcacc gagtcggtgc tttttttgaa ttctagatct tgagacaaat
     2221 ggcagtattc atccacaatt ttaaaagaaa aggggggatt ggggggtaca gtgcagggga
     2281 aagaatagta gacataatag caacagacat acaaactaaa gaattacaaa aacaaattac
     2341 aaaaattcaa aattttcggg tttattacag ggacagcaga gatccacttt ggcgccggct
     2401 cgagggggcc cgggttgcgc cttttccaag gcagccctgg gtttgcgcag ggacgcggct
     2461 gctctgggcg tggttccggg aaacgcagcg gcgccgaccc tgggtctcgc acattcttca
     2521 cgtccgttcg cagcgtcacc cggatcttcg ccgctaccct tgtgggcccc ccggcgacgc
     2581 ttcctgctcc gcccctaagt cgggaaggtt ccttgcggtt cgcggcgtgc cggacgtgac
     2641 aaacggaagc cgcacgtctt actagtaccc tcgcagacgg acagcgccag ggagcaatgg
     2701 cagcgcgccg accgcgatgg gctgtggcca atagcggctg ctcagcaggg cgcgccgaga
     2761 gcagcggccg ggaaggggcg gtgcgggagg cggggtgtgg ggcggtagtg tgggccctgt
     2821 tcctgcccgc gcggtgttcc gcattctgca agcctccgga gcgcacgtcg gcagtcggct
     2881 ccctcgttga ccgaatcacc gacctctctc cccaggggga tccaacttaa gcttgccacc
     2941 atgtcgcgga ggcggcacag ctacgagaac gatggtggac aacctcacaa aaggaggaag
     3001 acgtctatgc tagcctccaa aaccatcgtt ctttcggtcg gcgaggctac tcgcactctg
     3061 actgagatcc agtccaccgc agaccgtcag atcttcgaag agaaggtcgg gcctctggtg
     3121 ggtcggctgc gcctcacggc ttcgctccgt caaaacggag ccaagaccgc gtatcgagtc
     3181 aacctaaaac tggatcaggc ggacgtcgtt gattccggac ttccgaaagt gcgctacact
     3241 caggtatggt cgcacgacgt gacaatcgtt gcgaatagca ccgaggcctc gcgcaaatcg
     3301 ttgtacgatt tgaccaagtc cctcgtcgcg acctcgcagg tcgaagatct tgtcgtcaac
     3361 cttgtgccgc tgggccgttc ttcaactttc ttgtacaaag tgggcggagg aggtggaagc
     3421 ggaggaggag gaagcggagg aggaggtagc ggacctaaga aaaagaggaa ggtggcggcc
     3481 gctggtaccg gacgggctga cgcattggac gattttgatc tggatatgct gggaagtgac
     3541 gccctcgatg attttgacct tgacatgctt ggttcggatg cccttgatga ctttgacctc
     3601 gacatgctcg gcagtgacgc ccttgatgat ttcgacctgg acatgctgat taacgatatc
     3661 ggcagtggag agggcagagg aagtctgcta acatgcggtg acgtcgagga gaatcctggc
     3721 ccaggtacca cagatccacc ggagcttacc atgaccgagt acaagcccac ggtgcgcctc
     3781 gccacccgcg acgacgtccc cagggccgta cgcaccctcg ccgccgcgtt cgccgactac
     3841 cccgccacgc gccacaccgt cgatccggac cgccacatcg agcgggtcac cgagctgcaa
     3901 gaactcttcc tcacgcgcgt cgggctcgac atcggcaagg tgtgggtcgc ggacgacggc
     3961 gccgccgtgg cggtctggac cacgccggag agcgtcgaag cgggggcggt gttcgccgag
     4021 atcggcccgc gcatggccga gttgagcggt tcccggctgg ccgcgcagca acagatggaa
     4081 ggcctcctgg cgccgcaccg gcccaaggag cccgcgtggt tcctggccac cgtcggcgtt
     4141 tcgcccgacc accagggcaa gggtctgggc agcgccgtcg tgctccccgg agtggaggcg
     4201 gccgagcgcg ccggggtgcc cgccttcctg gagacctccg cgccccgcaa cctccccttc
     4261 tacgagcggc tcggcttcac cgtcaccgcc gacgtcgagg tgcccgaagg accgcgcacc
     4321 tggtgcatga cccgcaagcc cggtgccgct agctgaacgc gttaagtcga ctttaagacc
     4381 aatgacttac aaggcagctg tagatcttag ccacttttta aaagaaaagg ggggactgga
     4441 agggctaatt cactcccaac gaagacaaga tctgcttttt gcttgtactg ggtctctctg
     4501 gttagaccag atctgagcct gggagctctc tggctaacta gggaacccac tgcttaagcc
     4561 tcaataaagc ttgccttgag tgcttcaagt agtgtgtgcc cgtctgttgt gtgactctgg
     4621 taactagaga tccctcagac ccttttagtc agtgtggaaa atctctagca gtacgtatag
     4681 tagttcatgt catcttatta ttcagtattt ataacttgca aagaaatgaa tatcagagag
     4741 tgagaggaac ttgtttattg cagcttataa tggttacaaa taaagcaata gcatcacaaa
     4801 tttcacaaat aaagcatttt tttcactgca ttctagttgt ggtttgtcca aactcatcaa
     4861 tgtatcttat catgtctggc tctagctatc ccgcccctaa ctccgcccat cccgccccta
     4921 actccgccca gttccgccca ttctccgccc catggctgac taattttttt tatttatgca
     4981 gaggccgagg ccgcctcggc ctctgagcta ttccagaagt agtgaggagg cttttttgga
     5041 ggcctaggga cgtacccaat tcgccctata gtgagtcgta ttacgcgcgc tcactggccg
     5101 tcgttttaca acgtcgtgac tgggaaaacc ctggcgttac ccaacttaat cgccttgcag
     5161 cacatccccc tttcgccagc tggcgtaata gcgaagaggc ccgcaccgat cgcccttccc
     5221 aacagttgcg cagcctgaat ggcgaatggg nnnnnnnnnn nnnnnnnnnn nnnnnnnnnn
     5281 nnnnnnnnnn nnnnnnnnnn nnnnnnnnnn nnnnnnnnnn nnnnnnnnnn nnnnnnnnnn
     5341 nnnnnnnnnn nnnnnnnnnn nnnnnnnnnn nnnncnnnnn nnnnnnnnnn nnnnnnnnnn
     5401 nnnnnnnnnn nnnnnnnnnn nnnnnnnnnn nnnnnnnnnn nnnnnnnnnn nnnnnnnnnn
     5461 nnnnnnannn nnnnnnnnnn nnnnnnnnnn nnnnnnnnnn nnnnnnnnnn nnnnnncctt
     5521 tgacgttgga gtccacgttc tttaatagtg gactcttgtt ccaaactgga acaacactca
     5581 accctatctc ggtctattct tttgatttat aagggatttt gccgatttcg gcctattggt
     5641 taaaaaatga gctgatttaa caaaaattta acgcgaattt taacaaaata ttaacgctta
     5701 caatttaggt ggcacttttc ggggaaatgt gcgcggaacc cctatttgtt tatttttcta
     5761 aatacattca aatatgtatc cgctcatgag acaataaccc tgataaatgc ttcaataata
     5821 ttgaaaaagg aagagtatga gtattcaaca tttccgtgtc gcccttattc ccttttttgc
     5881 ggcattttgc cttcctgttt ttgctcaccc agaaacgctg gtgaaagtaa aagatgctga
     5941 agatcagttg ggtgcacgag tgggttacat cgaactggat ctcaacagcg gtaagatcct
     6001 tgagagtttt cgccccgaag aacgttttcc aatgatgagc acttttaaag ttctgctatg
     6061 tggcgcggta ttatcccgta ttgacgccgg gcaagagcaa ctcggtcgcc gcatacacta
     6121 ttctcagaat gacttggttg agtactcacc agtcacagaa aagcatctta cggatggcat
     6181 gacagtaaga gaattatgca gtgctgccat aaccatgagt gataacactg cggccaactt
     6241 acttctgaca acgatcggag gaccgaagga gctaaccgct tttttgcaca acatggggga
     6301 tcatgtaact cgccttgatc gttgggaacc ggagctgaat gaagccatac caaacgacga
     6361 gcgtgacacc acgatgcctg tagcaatggc aacaacgttg cgcaaactat taactggcga
     6421 actacttact ctagcttccc ggcaacaatt aatagactgg atggaggcgg ataaagttgc
     6481 aggaccactt ctgcgctcgg cccttccggc tggctggttt attgctgata aatctggagc
     6541 cggtgagcgt gggtctcgcg gtatcattgc agcactgggg ccagatggta agccctcccg
     6601 tatcgtagtt atctacacga cggggagtca ggcaactatg gatgaacgaa atagacagat
     6661 cgctgagata ggtgcctcac tgattaagca ttggtaactg tcagaccaag tttactcata
     6721 tatactttag attgatttaa aacttcattt ttaatttaaa aggatctagg tgaagatcct
     6781 ttttgataat ctcatgacca aaatccctta acgtgagttt tcgttccact gagcgtcaga
     6841 ccccgtagaa aagatcaaag gatcttcttg agatcctttt tttctgcgcg taatctgctg
     6901 cttgcaaaca aaaaaaccac cgctaccagc ggtggtttgt ttgccggatc aagagctacc
     6961 aactcttttt ccgaaggtaa ctggcttcag cagagcgcag ataccaaata ctgttcttct
     7021 agtgtagccg tagttaggcc accacttcaa gaactctgta gcaccgccta catacctcgc
     7081 tctgctaatc ctgttaccag tggctgctgc cagtggcgat aagtcgtgtc ttaccgggtt
     7141 ggactcaaga cgatagttac cggataaggc gcagcggtcg ggctgaacgg ggggttcgtg
     7201 cacacagccc agcttggagc gaacgaccta caccgaactg agatacctac agcgtgagct
     7261 atgagaaagc gccacgcttc ccgaagggag aaaggcggac aggtatccgg taagcggcag
     7321 ggtcggaaca ggagagcgca cgagggagct tccaggggga aacgcctggt atctttatag
     7381 tcctgtcggg tttcgccacc tctgacttga gcgtcgattt ttgtgatgct cgtcaggggg
     7441 gcggagccta tggaaaaacg ccagcaacgc ggccttttta cggttcctgg ccttttgctg
     7501 gccttttgct cacatgttct ttcctgcgtt atcccctgat tctgtggata accgtattac
     7561 cgcctttgag tgagctgata ccgctcgccg cagccgaacg accgagcgca gcgagtcagt
     7621 gagcgaggaa gcggaagagc gcccaatacg caaaccgcct ctccccgcgc gttggccgat
     7681 tcattaatgc agctggcacg acaggtttcc cgactggaaa gcgggcagtg agcgcaacgc
     7741 aattaatgtg agttagctca ctcattaggc accccaggct ttacacttta tgcttccggc
     7801 tcgtatgttg tgtggaattg tgagcggata acaatttcac acaggaaaca gctatgacca
     7861 tgattacgcc aagcgcgcaa ttaaccctca ctaaagggaa caaaagctgg agctgcaagc
//
